Addgene plasmid #131193: pOVC1_X_ScPH1-S
Purpose: Expresses ScPH1-S (Synechosystis PCC6803) preceded by restriction sites
Depositing lab: Harald Janovjak. Depositing organization: Institute of Science and Technology Austria (I.S.T. Austria). Publication: Engineering Strategy and Vector Library for the Rapid Generation of Modular Light-Controlled Protein-Protein Interactions. Tichy AM, Gerrard EJ, Legrand JMD, Hobbs RM, Janovjak H. J Mol Biol. 2019 May 29. pii: S0022-2836(19)30317-1. doi: 10.1016/j.jmb.2019.05.033. PubMed 31150735.
Backbone
  Vector backbone: pcDNA3.1-
  Backbone manufacturer: Invitrogen
  Backbone size w/o insert (bp): 5318
  Vector type: Mammalian Expression
  Selectable markers: Neomycin (select with G418)
Growth in bacteria
  Bacterial resistance: Ampicillin, 100 μg/mL
  Growth temperature: 37°C
  Growth strain: DH5alpha
  Copy number: High Copy
Gene/Insert
  Gene/Insert name: ScPH1-S
  Species: Synechocystis PCC6803
  Insert size (bp): 1590
  Promoter: CMV
  Cloning method: Restriction Enzyme; 5′ cloning site XmaI (not destroyed); 3′ cloning site XmaI (not destroyed)
  Sequencing primers: 5′ CMV_F (CGCAAATGGGCGGTAGGCGTG); 3′ pcDNA_R (CAACAGATGGCTGGCAAC)
Terms and licenses: Academic/Nonprofit Terms; Industry Terms: Not Available to Industry
How to cite: pOVC1_X_ScPH1-S was a gift from Harald Janovjak (Addgene plasmid # 131193 ; http://n2t.net/addgene:131193 ; RRID:Addgene_131193)
