[The description below was written by a language model from this plasmid's Addgene catalogue record and pLannotate feature annotations shown in this document.]
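Description:
pOVC1_X_ScPH1-S is a mammalian expression plasmid of about 6.9 kb built on the pcDNA3.1(-) backbone. It belongs to a vector library designed for rapid assembly of modular, light-controlled protein-protein interactions. It is propagated in E. coli through a high-copy ColE1/pUC-type origin with ampicillin selection (AmpR under its own bla promoter), and it also carries an f1 origin. For selection in mammalian cells, an SV40 enhancer/early promoter drives the neomycin phosphotransferase gene, terminated by an SV40 poly(A) signal, allowing G418 selection of stable transfectants. Several short annotations, including the HIV-1 LTR, ble, lacI, bom and extra SV40 promoter fragments, are partial matches typical of backbone remnants rather than functional elements.

The payload is ScPH1-S, an insert of roughly 1.6 kb derived from cph1, the phytochrome photoreceptor of Synechocystis sp. PCC 6803. The annotated coding region is a fragment of cph1 rather than the full-length gene, and the "-S" suffix may denote the sensory portion, although the record does not define it. Cph1 interconverts reversibly between a red-absorbing and a far-red-absorbing form, which makes it useful as a light-responsive module. Expression is driven by the CMV enhancer and immediate-early promoter and terminated by the bGH poly(A) signal, with a T7 promoter upstream of the insert. The insert is flanked by preserved XmaI sites. According to the stated purpose, restriction sites precede the photoreceptor sequence, the "X" position in the name. This presumably allows a protein of interest to be cloned in frame upstream to create an N-terminal fusion to the photoreceptor domain for optogenetic control in mammalian cells.
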