Features (pLannotate 1.2.2; 20 found; start..end, strand, type, name):
    151..530     +  enhancer       CMV enhancer: human cytomegalovirus immediate early enhancer
    531..734     +  promoter       CMV promoter: human cytomegalovirus (CMV) immediate early promoter
    730..763     +  LTR            5' LTR (truncated) (fragment): truncated 5' long terminal repeat (LTR) from HIV-1
    779..797     +  promoter       T7 promoter: promoter for bacteriophage T7 RNA polymerase
    853..2391    +  CDS            cph1 (fragment): PHY1_SYNY3 - Experimental evidence at protein level: Swiss-Prot protein existence level 1. Regulatory photoreceptor which exists in two forms that are reversibly interconvertible by light: the R form that absorbs maximally in the red region of the spectrum and the FR form that absorbs maximally in the far-red region. Has also a slight blue shift for the far-red maximum. Forms a two-component system with the Rrcp1 response regulator. From Synechocystis sp. (strain PCC 6803 / Kazusa).
   2425..2649    +  polyA_signal   bGH poly(A) signal: bovine growth hormone polyadenylation signal
   2653..2674    +  promoter       SV40 promoter (fragment): SV40 enhancer and early promoter
   2695..3123    +  rep_origin     f1 ori (sequence partly withheld): f1 bacteriophage origin of replication; arrow indicates direction of (+) strand synthesis
   3137..3466    +  promoter       SV40 promoter: SV40 enhancer and early promoter
   3533..4324    +  CDS            neo: KKA2_KLEPN - Also known as kan, nptII. Experimental evidence at protein level: Swiss-Prot protein existence level 1. Resistance to kanamycin, neomycin, paromomycin, ribostamycin, butirosin and gentamicin B. From Klebsiella pneumoniae.
   4348..4506    +  CDS            ble (fragment): BLE_KLEPN - Experimental evidence at protein level: Swiss-Prot protein existence level 1. Binding protein with a strong affinity to the bleomycin family of antibiotics. Binds to CL990; an antimitotic-antibiotic compound. From Klebsiella pneumoniae.
   4501..4622    +  polyA_signal   SV40 poly(A) signal: SV40 polyadenylation signal
   4695..4711    -  protein_bind   lac operator: The lac repressor binds to the lac operator to inhibit transcription in E. coli. This inhibition can be relieved by adding lactose or isopropyl-β-D-thiogalactopyranoside (IPTG). lac repressor encoded by lacI
   4719..4749    -  promoter       lac promoter: promoter for the E. coli lac operon
   4764..4785    -  protein_bind   CAP binding site: CAP binding activates transcription in the presence of cAMP. E. coli catabolite activator protein
   4798..4890    -  CDS            lacI (fragment): lac repressor; lacI; The lac repressor binds to the lac operator to inhibit transcription in E. coli. This inhibition can be relieved by adding lactose or isopropyl-β-D-thiogalactopyranoside (IPTG).
   5073..5661    -  rep_origin     ori: high-copy-number ColE1/pMB1/pBR322/pUC origin of replication
   5832..6692    -  CDS            AmpR: β-lactamase; bla; confers resistance to ampicillin, carbenicillin, and related antibiotics
   6693..6797    -  promoter       AmpR promoter: bla
   6856..6908    -  misc_feature   bom (fragment): basis of mobility region from pBR322
>Addgene plasmid #131193 | pOVC1_X_ScPH1-S | addgene full sequence | sequence record 256945 | Addgene NGS Result
TCCCTGCTTGTGTGTTGGAGGTCGCTGAGTAGTGCGCGAGCAAAATTTAAGCTACAACAAGGCAAGGCTT
GACCGACAATTGCATGAAGAATCTGCTTAGGGTTAGGCGTTTTGCGCTGCTTCGCGATGTACGGGCCAGA
TATACGCGTTGACATTGATTATTGACTAGTTATTAATAGTAATCAATTACGGGGTCATTAGTTCATAGCC
CATATATGGAGTTCCGCGTTACATAACTTACGGTAAATGGCCCGCCTGGCTGACCGCCCAACGACCCCCG
CCCATTGACGTCAATAATGACGTATGTTCCCATAGTAACGCCAATAGGGACTTTCCATTGACGTCAATGG
GTGGAGTATTTACGGTAAACTGCCCACTTGGCAGTACATCAAGTGTATCATATGCCAAGTACGCCCCCTA
TTGACGTCAATGACGGTAAATGGCCCGCCTGGCATTATGCCCAGTACATGACCTTATGGGACTTTCCTAC
TTGGCAGTACATCTACGTATTAGTCATCGCTATTACCATGGTGATGCGGTTTTGGCAGTACATCAATGGG
CGTGGATAGCGGTTTGACTCACGGGGATTTCCAAGTCTCCACCCCATTGACGTCAATGGGAGTTTGTTTT
GGCACCAAAATCAACGGGACTTTCCAAAATGTCGTAACAACTCCGCCCCATTGACGCAAATGGGCGGTAG
GCGTGTACGGTGGGAGGTCTATATAAGCAGAGCTCTCTGGCTAACTAGAGAACCCACTGCTTACTGGCTT
ATCGAAATTAATACGACTCACTATAGGGAGACCCAAGCTGACCATGGCCACCGGTGAATTCTCAGGCTCT
GGATCCCCCGGGGCAACTACTGTTCAACTGTCTGATCAATCTCTGCGTCAACTGGAAACTCTGGCTATCC
ACACCGCGCATCTGATCCAGCCGCACGGTCTGGTAGTCGTCCTGCAAGAACCGGACCTGACCATCAGCCA
GATCTCTGCGAACTGTACCGGCATCCTGGGCCGTAGCCCGGAAGATCTGCTGGGTCGTACTCTGGGCGAG
GTATTCGATTCTTTTCAGATTGATCCGATCCAGTCTCGTCTGACCGCAGGTCAGATTTCCAGCCTGAACC
CGTCCAAGCTGTGGGCGCGTGTTATGGGTGACGACTTTGTTATTTTCGACGGCGTATTTCATCGTAACTC
TGATGGCCTGCTGGTTTGCGAGCTGGAGCCGGCCTACACTAGCGACAACCTGCCTTTCCTGGGTTTCTAC
CATATGGCAAACGCGGCACTGAACCGTCTGCGTCAGCAAGCTAACCTGCGCGACTTCTACGACGTTATCG
TTGAGGAAGTGCGCCGCATGACGGGTTTCGACCGCGTCATGCTGTACCGTTTTGATGAAAACAACCACGG
TGACGTAATCGCGGAGGATAAGCGTGACGACATGGAGCCGTATCTGGGTCTGCACTACCCGGAAAGCGAC
ATTCCTCAGCCGGCACGTCGCCTGTTCATTCACAACCCGATCCGTGTTATTCCGGACGTTTACGGCGTTG
CTGTTCCGCTGACTCCGGCCGTTAATCCGTCTACTAACCGTGCAGTTGACCTGACCGAATCCATCCTGCG
TTCCGCATACCATTGCCACCTGACCTATCTGAAGAACATGGGCGTTGGTGCTAGCCTGACGATCTCTCTG
ATTAAAGATGGTCACCTGTGGGGTCTGATCGCTTGCCATCACCAGACCCCGAAAGTAATCCCTTTCGAAC
TGCGTAAAGCCTGCGAATTCTTCGGTCGTGTGGTGTTCTCTAATATCTCCGCGCAAGAAGACACCGAGAC
TTTTGACTACCGCGTACAGCTGGCGGAGCATGAAGCGGTTCTGCTGGACAAAATGACCACCGCGGCAGAC
TTCGTGGAGGGCCTGACTAACCACCCAGACCGTCTGCTGGGCCTGACCGGCAGCCAAGGCGCTGCGATTT
GTTTCGGCGAGAAACTGATTCTGGTGGGCGAAACCCCAGACGAAAAGGCGGTGCAATACCTGCTGCAATG
GCTGGAGAATCGCGAAGTGCAGGACGTTTTCTTCACTAGCTCTCTGTCTCAGATCTATCCGGATGCGGTT
AACTTCAAAAGCGTGGCGTCCGGCCTGCTGGCTATCCCGATCGCCCGTCATAACTTTCTGCTGTGGTTCC
GCCCGGAGGTTCTGCAGACCGTTAATTGGGGTGGTGATCCGAATCACGCATACGAAGCAACCCAAGAAGA
TGGTAAGATCGAACTGCATCCGCGTCAGTCCTTCGATCTGTGGAAAGAAATTGTTCGCCTGCAGAGCCTG
CCGTGGCAGAGCGTTGAGATCCAGTCTGCCCTGGCTCTGAAGAAAGCAATCGTGAACCTGATTCTGCGCC
AAGCTGAAGAACCCGGGTAAGTTTAAACCGCTGATCAGCCTCGACTGTGCCTTCTAGTTGCCAGCCATCT
GTTGTTTGCCCCTCCCCCGTGCCTTCCTTGACCCTGGAAGGTGCCACTCCCACTGTCCTTTCCTAATAAA
ATGAGGAAATTGCATCGCATTGTCTGAGTAGGTGTCATTCTATTCTGGGGGGTGGGGTGGGGCAGGACAG
CAAGGGGGAGGATTGGGAAGACAATAGCAGGCATGCTGGGGATGCGGTGGGCTCTATGGCTTCTGAGGCG
GAAAGAACCAGCTGGGGCTCTAGGGGGTATCCCC
[124 nt withheld, positions 2695-2818]
C
[91 nt withheld, positions 2820-2910]
A
[49 nt withheld, positions 2912-2960]
CCTTTGACGTTGGAGTCCACGTTCTTT
[37 nt withheld, positions 2988-3024]
ACCCTATCTCGGTCTATTCTTTTGATTTATAAGGGATTTTGCCGATTTCGGCCTATTGGTTAAAAAATGA
GCTGATTTAACAAAAATTTAACGCGAATTAATTCTGTGGAATGTGTGTCAGTTAGGGTGTGGAAAGTCCC
CAGGCTCCCCAGCAGGCAGAAGTATGCAAAGCATGCATCTCAATTAGTCAGCAACCAGGTGTGGAAAGTC
CCCAGGCTCCCCAGCAGGCAGAAGTATGCAAAGCATGCATCTCAATTAGTCAGCAACCATAGTCCCGCCC
CTAACTCCGCCCATCCCGCCCCTAACTCCGCCCAGTTCCGCCCATTCTCCGCCCCATGGCTGACTAATTT
TTTTTATTTATGCAGAGGCCGAGGCCGCCTCTGCCTCTGAGCTATTCCAGAAGTAGTGAGGAGGCTTTTT
TGGAGGCCTAGGCTTTTGCAAAAAGCTCTCGGGAGCTTGTATATCCATTTTCGGATCTGATCAAGAGACA
GGATGAGGATCGTTTCGCATGATTGAACAAGATGGATTGCACGCAGGTTCTCCGGCCGCTTGGGTGGAGA
GGCTATTCGGCTATGACTGGGCACAACAGACAATCGGCTGCTCTGATGCCGCCGTGTTCCGGCTGTCAGC
GCAGGGGCGCCCGGTTCTTTTTGTCAAGACCGACCTGTCCGGTGCCCTGAATGAACTGCAGGACGAGGCA
GCGCGGCTATCGTGGCTGGCCACGACGGGCGTTCCTTGCGCAGCTGTGCTCGACGTTGTCACTGAAGCGG
GAAGGGACTGGCTGCTATTGGGCGAAGTGCCGGGGCAGGATCTCCTGTCATCTCACCTTGCTCCTGCCGA
GAAAGTATCCATCATGGCTGATGCAATGCGGCGGCTGCATACGCTTGATCCGGCTACCTGCCCATTCGAC
CACCAAGCGAAACATCGCATCGAGCGAGCACGTACTCGGATGGAAGCCGGTCTTGTCGATCAGGATGATC
TGGACGAAGAGCATCAGGGGCTCGCGCCAGCCGAACTGTTCGCCAGGCTCAAGGCGCGCATGCCCGACGG
CGAGGATCTCGTCGTGACCCATGGCGATGCCTGCTTGCCGAATATCATGGTGGAAAATGGCCGCTTTTCT
GGATTCATCGACTGTGGCCGGCTGGGTGTGGCGGACCGCTATCAGGACATAGCGTTGGCTACCCGTGATA
TTGCTGAAGAGCTTGGCGGCGAATGGGCTGACCGCTTCCTCGTGCTTTACGGTATCGCCGCTCCCGATTC
GCAGCGCATCGCCTTCTATCGCCTTCTTGACGAGTTCTTCTGAGCGGGACTCTGGGGTTCGAAATGACCG
ACCAAGCGACGCCCAACCTGCCATCACGAGATTTCGATTCCACCGCCGCCTTCTATGAAAGGTTGGGCTT
CGGAATCGTTTTCCGGGACGCCGGCTGGATGATCCTCCAGCGCGGGGATCTCATGCTGGAGTTCTTCGCC
CACCCCAACTTGTTTATTGCAGCTTATAATGGTTACAAATAAAGCAATAGCATCACAAATTTCACAAATA
AAGCATTTTTTTCACTGCATTCTAGTTGTGGTTTGTCCAAACTCATCAATGTATCTTATCATGTCTGTAT
ACCGTCGACCTCTAGCTAGAGCTTGGCGTAATCATGGTCATAGCTGTTTCCTGTGTGAAATTGTTATCCG
CTCACAATTCCACACAACATACGAGCCGGAAGCATAAAGTGTAAAGCCTGGGGTGCCTAATGAGTGAGCT
AACTCACATTAATTGCGTTGCGCTCACTGCCCGCTTTCCAGTCGGGAAACCTGTCGTGCCAGCTGCATTA
ATGAATCGGCCAACGCGCGGGGAGAGGCGGTTTGCGTATTGGGCGCTCTTCCGCTTCCTCGCTCACTGAC
TCGCTGCGCTCGGTCGTTCGGCTGCGGCGAGCGGTATCAGCTCACTCAAAGGCGGTAATACGGTTATCCA
CAGAATCAGGGGATAACGCAGGAAAGAACATGTGAGCAAAAGGCCAGCAAAAGGCCAGGAACCGTAAAAA
GGCCGCGTTGCTGGCGTTTTTCCATAGGCTCCGCCCCCCTGACGAGCATCACAAAAATCGACGCTCAAGT
CAGAGGTGGCGAAACCCGACAGGACTATAAAGATACCAGGCGTTTCCCCCTGGAAGCTCCCTCGTGCGCT
CTCCTGTTCCGACCCTGCCGCTTACCGGATACCTGTCCGCCTTTCTCCCTTCGGGAAGCGTGGCGCTTTC
TCATAGCTCACGCTGTAGGTATCTCAGTTCGGTGTAGGTCGTTCGCTCCAAGCTGGGCTGTGTGCACGAA
CCCCCCGTTCAGCCCGACCGCTGCGCCTTATCCGGTAACTATCGTCTTGAGTCCAACCCGGTAAGACACG
ACTTATCGCCACTGGCAGCAGCCACTGGTAACAGGATTAGCAGAGCGAGGTATGTAGGCGGTGCTACAGA
GTTCTTGAAGTGGTGGCCTAACTACGGCTACACTAGAAGAACAGTATTTGGTATCTGCGCTCTGCTGAAG
CCAGTTACCTTCGGAAAAAGAGTTGGTAGCTCTTGATCCGGCAAACAAACCACCGCTGGTAGCGGTGGTT
TTTTTGTTTGCAAGCAGCAGATTACGCGCAGAAAAAAAGGATCTCAAGAAGATCCTTTGATCTTTTCTAC
GGGGTCTGACGCTCAGTGGAACGAAAACTCACGTTAAGGGATTTTGGTCATGAGATTATCAAAAAGGATC
TTCACCTAGATCCTTTTAAATTAAAAATGAAGTTTTAAATCAATCTAAAGTATATATGAGTAAACTTGGT
CTGACAGTTACCAATGCTTAATCAGTGAGGCACCTATCTCAGCGATCTGTCTATTTCGTTCATCCATAGT
TGCCTGACTCCCCGTCGTGTAGATAACTACGATACGGGAGGGCTTACCATCTGGCCCCAGTGCTGCAATG
ATACCGCGAGACCCACGCTCACCGGCTCCAGATTTATCAGCAATAAACCAGCCAGCCGGAAGGGCCGAGC
GCAGAAGTGGTCCTGCAACTTTATCCGCCTCCATCCAGTCTATTAATTGTTGCCGGGAAGCTAGAGTAAG
TAGTTCGCCAGTTAATAGTTTGCGCAACGTTGTTGCCATTGCTACAGGCATCGTGGTGTCACGCTCGTCG
TTTGGTATGGCTTCATTCAGCTCCGGTTCCCAACGATCAAGGCGAGTTACATGATCCCCCATGTTGTGCA
AAAAAGCGGTTAGCTCCTTCGGTCCTCCGATCGTTGTCAGAAGTAAGTTGGCCGCAGTGTTATCACTCAT
GGTTATGGCAGCACTGCATAATTCTCTTACTGTCATGCCATCCGTAAGATGCTTTTCTGTGACTGGTGAG
TACTCAACCAAGTCATTCTGAGAATAGTGTATGCGGCGACCGAGTTGCTCTTGCCCGGCGTCAATACGGG
ATAATACCGCGCCACATAGCAGAACTTTAAAAGTGCTCATCATTGGAAAACGTTCTTCGGGGCGAAAACT
CTCAAGGATCTTACCGCTGTTGAGATCCAGTTCGATGTAACCCACTCGTGCACCCAACTGATCTTCAGCA
TCTTTTACTTTCACCAGCGTTTCTGGGTGAGCAAAAACAGGAAGGCAAAATGCCGCAAAAAAGGGAATAA
GGGCGACACGGAAATGTTGAATACTCATACTCTTCCTTTTTCAATATTATTGAAGCATTTATCAGGGTTA
TTGTCTCATGAGCGGATACATATTTGAATGTATTTAGAAAAATAAACAAATAGGGGTTCCGCGCACATTT
CCCCGAAAAGTGCCACCTGACGTCGACGGATCGGGAGATCTCCCGATCCCCTATGGTGCACTCTCAGTAC
AATCTGCTCTGATGCCGCATAGTTAAGCCAGTATCTGC
