>Addgene plasmid #131193 | pOVC1_X_ScPH1-S | depositor partial sequence | sequence record 251464 | pOVC1_X_ScPH1-S
ACCATGGCCACCGGTGAATTCTCAGGCTCTGGATCCCCCGGGGCAACTACTGTTCAACTGTCTGATCAAT
CTCTGCGTCAACTGGAAACTCTGGCTATCCACACCGCGCATCTGATCCAGCCGCACGGTCTGGTAGTCGT
CCTGCAAGAACCGGACCTGACCATCAGCCAGATCTCTGCGAACTGTACCGGCATCCTGGGCCGTAGCCCG
GAAGATCTGCTGGGTCGTACTCTGGGCGAGGTATTCGATTCTTTTCAGATTGATCCGATCCAGTCTCGTC
TGACCGCAGGTCAGATTTCCAGCCTGAACCCGTCCAAGCTGTGGGCGCGTGTTATGGGTGACGACTTTGT
TATTTTCGACGGCGTATTTCATCGTAACTCTGATGGCCTGCTGGTTTGCGAGCTGGAGCCGGCCTACACT
AGCGACAACCTGCCTTTCCTGGGTTTCTACCATATGGCAAACGCGGCACTGAACCGTCTGCGTCAGCAAG
CTAACCTGCGCGACTTCTACGACGTTATCGTTGAGGAAGTGCGCCGCATGACGGGTTTCGACCGCGTCAT
GCTGTACCGTTTTGATGAAAACAACCACGGTGACGTAATCGCGGAGGATAAGCGTGACGACATGGAGCCG
TATCTGGGTCTGCACTACCCGGAAAGCGACATTCCTCAGCCGGCACGTCGCCTGTTCATTCACAACCCGA
TCCGTGTTATTCCGGACGTTTACGGCGTTGCTGTTCCGCTGACTCCGGCCGTTAATCCGTCTACTAACCG
TGCAGTTGACCTGACCGAATCCATCCTGCGTTCCGCATACCATTGCCACCTGACCTATCTGAAGAACATG
GGCGTTGGTGCTAGCCTGACGATCTCTCTGATTAAAGATGGTCACCTGTGGGGTCTGATCGCTTGCCATC
ACCAGACCCCGAAAGTAATCCCTTTCGAACTGCGTAAAGCCTGCGAATTCTTCGGTCGTGTGGTGTTCTC
TAATATCTCCGCGCAAGAAGACACCGAGACTTTTGACTACCGCGTACAGCTGGCGGAGCATGAAGCGGTT
CTGCTGGACAAAATGACCACCGCGGCAGACTTCGTGGAGGGCCTGACTAACCACCCAGACCGTCTGCTGG
GCCTGACCGGCAGCCAAGGCGCTGCGATTTGTTTCGGCGAGAAACTGATTCTGGTGGGCGAAACCCCAGA
CGAAAAGGCGGTGCAATACCTGCTGCAATGGCTGGAGAATCGCGAAGTGCAGGACGTTTTCTTCACTAGC
TCTCTGTCTCAGATCTATCCGGATGCGGTTAACTTCAAAAGCGTGGCGTCCGGCCTGCTGGCTATCCCGA
TCGCCCGTCATAACTTTCTGCTGTGGTTCCGCCCGGAGGTTCTGCAGACCGTTAATTGGGGTGGTGATCC
GAATCACGCATACGAAGCAACCCAAGAAGATGGTAAGATCGAACTGCATCCGCGTCAGTCCTTCGATCTG
TGGAAAGAAATTGTTCGCCTGCAGAGCCTGCCGTGGCAGAGCGTTGAGATCCAGTCTGCCCTGGCTCTGA
AGAAAGCAATCGTGAACCTGATTCTGCGCCAAGCTGAAGAACCCGGGTAA
